Addgene plasmid #176706: pYCTK002
Purpose: The plasmid is part of a GG toolkit for cell-cell communication in S. cerevisiae. This plasmid is an L0 part plasmid and contains the alpha-factor-responsive promoter FUS1 of S. cerevisiae (response part)
Depositing lab: Victor Sourjik. Publication: Construction of multicellular yeast networks using the communication toolkit with variable specificity and attenuation. Krink N, Loechner AC, Anders A, Kahnt J, Rensing S, Hochberg G, Sourjik V. bioRxiv 2021 10.1101/2021.09.27.462023.
Backbone
  Vector backbone: pYTK001
  Vector type: Synthetic Biology
Growth in bacteria
  Bacterial resistance: Chloramphenicol, 25 μg/mL
  Growth temperature: 37°C
  Growth strain: DH5alpha
  Copy number: Low Copy
Gene/Insert
  Gene/Insert name: P-FUS1
  Species: S. cerevisiae (budding yeast)
  Cloning method: Restriction Enzyme; 5′ cloning site BsmBI (destroyed during cloning); 3′ cloning site BsmBI (destroyed during cloning)
  Sequencing primers: 5′ CCTGGCCTTTTGCTGGCC; 3′ CCAGTAATGACCTCAGAACTC
Terms and licenses: Academic/Nonprofit Terms; Industry Terms: Not Available to Industry
Depositor comments: The part was cloned into the vector using Goden Gate. The plasmid is Golden Gate Cloning compatible. Please visit https://doi.org/10.1101/2021.09.27.462023 for bioRxiv preprint.
How to cite: pYCTK002 was a gift from Victor Sourjik (Addgene plasmid # 176706 ; http://n2t.net/addgene:176706 ; RRID:Addgene_176706)
