[The description below was written by a language model from this plasmid's Addgene catalogue record and pLannotate feature annotations shown in this document.]
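Description:
pYCTK002 is a level 0 (L0) part plasmid from a Golden Gate toolkit for engineering cell-cell communication in Saccharomyces cerevisiae. It is built on the pYTK001 part-entry backbone and is classed as a synthetic biology vector. At about 2.1 kb, it is a storage and donor plasmid for E. coli rather than a yeast expression vector. The annotated features comprise only a ColE1/pMB1-type origin of replication and a chloramphenicol acetyltransferase (cat) gene with its own promoter, followed by a lambda t0 terminator. No yeast origin, centromere or auxotrophic marker is annotated. The catalogue entry lists the plasmid as low copy, whereas the automated annotation labels the origin as a high-copy ColE1/pUC-type element; the record does not resolve this difference.

The payload is P-FUS1, the S. cerevisiae FUS1 promoter, which responds to the alpha-factor mating pheromone and serves in the toolkit as a "response" part. The feature annotation does not call the promoter itself, but it presumably lies in the unannotated stretch at the start of the sequence, outside the resistance cassette and origin. The part was inserted by Golden Gate assembly through BsmBI sites that were destroyed in the process, and the plasmid remains Golden Gate compatible so the promoter can be released and combined with other parts. In practice, it would be assembled upstream of a coding sequence and terminator in higher-level constructs, placing a chosen gene under pheromone-inducible control. This allows receiver cells to report or act on signals from sender cells in synthetic multicellular yeast networks.
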