Features (pLannotate 1.2.2; 4 found; start..end, strand, type, name):
    488..522     -  terminator     lambda t0 terminator: minimal transcription terminator from phage lambda (Scholtissek and Grosse, 1987)
    596..1252    -  CDS            cat: CAT_ECOLX - Experimental evidence at protein level: Swiss-Prot protein existence level 1. This enzyme is an effector of chloramphenicol resistance in bacteria. From Escherichia coli. This protein is used as a marker in many commonly used cloning vectors, such as pACYC184.
   1253..1350    -  promoter       cat promoter: promoter of the E. coli cat gene encoding chloramphenicol acetyltransferase
   1434..2022    +  rep_origin     ori: high-copy-number ColE1/pMB1/pBR322/pUC origin of replication
>Addgene plasmid #176706 | pYCTK002 | addgene full sequence | sequence record 351547 | Addgene NGS Result
TCTGTGGATAACCGTAGTCGGTCTCAAACGACGATGATTCAGTTCGCCTTCTATCCTTTGTTTACGTATT
TGTTTATATATATAACTTTATTTTTTTTTATTAATTGGGCTGCAAGACAATTTTGTTGTCAGTGATGCCT
CAATCCTTCTTTTGCTTCCATATTTACCATGTGGACCCTTTCAAAACAGAGTTGTATCTCTGCAGGATGC
CCTTTTTGACGTATTGAATGGCATAATTGCACTGTCACTTTTCGCGCTGTCTCATTTTGGTGCGATGATG
AAACAAACATGAAACGTCTGTAATTTGAAACAAATAACGTAATTCTCGGGATTGGTTTTATTTAAATGAC
AATGTAAGAGTGGCTTTGTAAGGTATGTGTTGCTCTTAAAATATTTGGATACGACATCCTTTATCTTTTT
TCCTTTAAGAGCAGGATATAAGCCATCAAGTTTCTGAAAATCAAAAGATCTATGTGAGACCAGACCAATA
AAAAACGCCCGGCGGCAACCGAGCGTTCTGAACAAATCCAGATGGAGTTCTGAGGTCATTACTGGATCTA
TCAACAGGAGTCCAAGCGAGCTCGATATCAAATTACGCCCCGCCCTGCCACTCATCGCAGTACTGTTGTA
ATTCATTAAGCATTCTGCCGACATGGAAGCCATCACAAACGGCATGATGAACCTGAATCGCCAGCGGCAT
CAGCACCTTGTCGCCTTGCGTATAATATTTGCCCATGGTGAAAACGGGGGCGAAGAAGTTGTCCATATTG
GCCACGTTTAAATCAAAACTGGTGAAACTCACCCAGGGATTGGCTGAAACGAAAAACATATTCTCAATAA
ACCCTTTAGGGAAATAGGCCAGGTTTTCACCGTAACACGCCACATCTTGCGAATATATGTGTAGAAACTG
CCGGAAATCGTCGTGGTATTCACTCCAGAGCGATGAAAACGTTTCAGTTTGCTCATGGAAAACGGTGTAA
CAAGGGTGAACACTATCCCATATCACCAGCTCACCGTCTTTCATTGCCATACGAAATTCCGGATGAGCAT
TCATCAGGCGGGCAAGAATGTGAATAAAGGCCGGATAAAACTTGTGCTTATTTTTCTTTACGGTCTTTAA
AAAGGCCGTAATATCCAGCTGAACGGTCTGGTTATAGGTACATTGAGCAACTGACTGAAATGCCTCAAAA
TGTTCTTTACGATGCCATTGGGATATATCAACGGTGGTATATCCAGTGATTTTTTTCTCCATTTTAGCTT
CCTTAGCTCCTGAAAATCTCGATAACTCAAAAAATACGCCCGGTAGTGATCTTATTTCATTATGGTGAAA
GTTGGAACCTCTTACGTGCCCGATCAATCATGACCAAAATCCCTTAACGTGAGTTTTCGTTCCACTGAGC
GTCAGACCCCGTAGAAAAGATCAAAGGATCTTCTTGAGATCCTTTTTTTCTGCGCGTAATCTGCTGCTTG
CAAACAAAAAAACCACCGCTACCAGCGGTGGTTTGTTTGCCGGATCAAGAGCTACCAACTCTTTTTCCGA
AGGTAACTGGCTTCAGCAGAGCGCAGATACCAAATACTGTTCTTCTAGTGTAGCCGTAGTTAGGCCACCA
CTTCAAGAACTCTGTAGCACCGCCTACATACCTCGCTCTGCTAATCCTGTTACCAGTGGCTGCTGCCAGT
GGCGATAAGTCGTGTCTTACCGGGTTGGACTCAAGACGATAGTTACCGGATAAGGCGCAGCGGTCGGGCT
GAACGGGGGGTTCGTGCACACAGCCCAGCTTGGAGCGAACGACCTACACCGAACTGAGATACCTACAGCG
TGAGCTATGAGAAAGCGCCACGCTTCCCGAAGGGAGAAAGGCGGACAGGTATCCGGTAAGCGGCAGGGTC
GGAACAGGAGAGCGCACGAGGGAGCTTCCAGGGGGAAACGCCTGGTATCTTTATAGTCCTGTCGGGTTTC
GCCACCTCTGACTTGAGCGTCGATTTTTGTGATGCTCGTCAGGGGGGCGGAGCCTATGGAAAAACGCCAG
CAACGCGGCCTTTTTACGGTTCCTGGCCTTTTGCTGGCCTTTTGCTCACATGTTCTTTCCTGCGTTATCC
CCTGAT
